Addgene plasmid #213468: pJET-LB-geneticin
Purpose: Vector to amplify the LB-geneticin fragment for transformation into TSI locus 1
Depositing lab: Kim Hammond-Kosack. Depositing organization: Rothamsted Research. Publication: Identification and functional characterisation of a locus for target site integration in Fusarium graminearum. Darino M, Urban M, Kaur N, Machado Wood A, Grimwade-Mann M, Smith D, Beacham A, Hammond-Kosack K. Fungal Biol Biotechnol. 2024 Feb 26;11(1):2. doi: 10.1186/s40694-024-00171-8. PubMed 38409036.
Backbone
  Vector backbone: pJET
  Backbone manufacturer: ThermoFisher Scientific
  Backbone size w/o insert (bp): 2974
  Total vector size (bp): 5080
  Modifications to backbone: No
  Vector type: Bacterial Expression
  Selectable markers: Geneticin
Growth in bacteria
  Bacterial resistance: Ampicillin, 100 μg/mL
  Growth temperature: 37°C
  Growth strain: DH5alpha
  Copy number: High Copy
Gene/Insert
  Gene/Insert name: Left border of the TSI locus 1-split fragment of geneticin cassette
  Species: Fusarium graminearum PH-1
  Insert size (bp): 2106
  GenBank ID: 229533
  Cloning method: Ligation Independent Cloning
  Sequencing primers: 5′ CGACTCACTATAGGGAGAGCGGC; 3′ AAGAACATCGATTTTCCATGGCAG
Terms and licenses: Academic/Nonprofit Terms; Industry Terms: Not Available to Industry
How to cite: pJET-LB-geneticin was a gift from Kim Hammond-Kosack (Addgene plasmid # 213468 ; http://n2t.net/addgene:213468 ; RRID:Addgene_213468)
