[The description below was written by a language model from this plasmid's Addgene catalogue record and pLannotate feature annotations shown in this document.]
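Description:
pJET-LB-geneticin is a cloning and template plasmid built on the commercial pJET backbone. It holds one of the DNA fragments used for targeted integration at the TSI locus 1 of Fusarium graminearum. It is maintained in E. coli as a high-copy plasmid through a ColE1/pUC-type origin and is selected with ampicillin via the β-lactamase gene and its own promoter. The annotated backbone also shows the usual pJET positive-selection arrangement: a lac UV5 promoter with a CAP site driving the eco47IR restriction endonuclease gene. That gene appears here only as a fragment, consistent with its disruption by the cloned insert. A T7 promoter flanks the cloning site.

The insert of about 2.1 kb is described as the left border of TSI locus 1 from F. graminearum PH-1 joined to a split fragment of a geneticin resistance cassette. The feature table identifies a partial neo (nptII) coding sequence followed by a partial Aspergillus nidulans trpC terminator. The unannotated stretch between the terminator and the eco47IR fragment presumably corresponds to the genomic left-border homology, although the annotation does not label it. No fungal promoter for the marker is annotated on this plasmid, which fits a truncated marker that is non-functional on its own.

According to the record, the plasmid serves as a template for amplifying the LB-geneticin fragment for transformation into the fungus. In split-marker strategies of this kind, a functional resistance gene is restored only by recombination with a partner fragment carrying the overlapping remainder of the cassette, but that partner is not part of this record. Although it is catalogued as a bacterial expression vector, nothing in the record suggests that expression in bacteria is intended.
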