Features (pLannotate 1.2.2; 10 found; start..end, strand, type, name):
    305..323     +  promoter       T7 promoter: promoter for bacteriophage T7 RNA polymerase
    377..1039    +  CDS            neo (fragment): KKA2_KLEPN - Also known as kan, nptII. Experimental evidence at protein level: Swiss-Prot protein existence level 1. Resistance to kanamycin, neomycin, paromomycin, ribostamycin, butirosin and gentamicin B. From Klebsiella pneumoniae.
   1096..1612    +  terminator     trpC terminator (fragment): trpC; transcription terminator from the Aspergillus nidulans trpC gene (Punt et al., 1987)
   2486..2866    -  CDS            eco47IR (fragment): T2E7_ECOLX - Protein predicted: Swiss-Prot protein existence level 4. Recognizes the double-stranded sequence GGWCC and cleaves after G-1. From Escherichia coli.
   2919..2949    -  promoter       lac UV5 promoter: E. coli lac promoter with an "up" mutation
   2964..2985    -  protein_bind   CAP binding site: CAP binding activates transcription in the presence of cAMP. E. coli catabolite activator protein
   3010..3093    -  CDS            lacI (fragment): lac repressor; lacI; The lac repressor binds to the lac operator to inhibit transcription in E. coli. This inhibition can be relieved by adding lactose or isopropyl-β-D-thiogalactopyranoside (IPTG).
   3276..3864    -  rep_origin     ori: high-copy-number ColE1/pMB1/pBR322/pUC origin of replication
   4035..4895    -  CDS            AmpR: β-lactamase; bla; confers resistance to ampicillin, carbenicillin, and related antibiotics
   4896..5000    -  promoter       AmpR promoter: bla
>Addgene plasmid #213468 | pJET-LB-geneticin | addgene full sequence | sequence record 430964 | Addgene NGS Result
GCCCCTGCAGCCGAATTATATTATTTTTGCCAAATAATTTTTAACAAAAGCTCTGAAGTCTTCTTCATTT
AAATTCTTAGATGATACTTCATCTGGAAAATTGTCCCAATTAGTAGCATCACGCTGTGAGTAAGTTCTAA
ACCATTTTTTTATTGTTGTATTATCTCTAATCTTACTACTCGATGAGTTTTCGGTATTATCTCTATTTTT
AACTTGGAGCAGGTTCCATTCATTGTTTTTTTCATCATAGTGAATAAAATCAACTGCTTTAACACTTGTG
CCTGAACACCATATCCATCCGGCGTAATACGACTCACTATAGGGAGAGCGGCCGCCAGATCTTCCGGATG
GCTCGAGTTTTTCAGCAAGATCGAGCCGACCAGTCCTGTTCGTTAAGACAGACCTCTCCGGCGCCCTGAA
CGAGTTGCAGGATGAGGCAGCCCGCCTCTCCTGGTTGGCAACAACGGGTGTGCCGTGTGCTGCGGTCCTC
GACGTGGTCACAGAGGCTGGCCGTGATTGGCTCCTCCTGGGAGAGGTTCCGGGTCAAGACCTGCTGTCTT
CGCATCTCGCCCCGGCAGAAAAAGTCTCGATTATGGCCGACGCGATGCGTCGCCTTCACACCCTTGATCC
GGCCACGTGCCCGTTTGATCACCAGGCGAAGCATCGCATCGAACGCGCTCGAACACGTATGGAGGCAGGT
CTTGTGGACCAGGATGATCTCGACGAGGAACACCAGGGCTTGGCGCCCGCCGAACTCTTTGCACGTCTGA
AGGCCCGCATGCCAGACGGTGAGGATCTGGTCGTCACGCACGGCGATGCATGCCTTCCCAACATCATGGT
CGAGAACGGTCGCTTCTCAGGTTTCATCGATTGCGGTCGTCTTGGCGTAGCGGATCGCTACCAGGACATC
GCACTCGCAACGCGCGATATCGCTGAGGAGCTCGGCGGTGAGTGGGCCGATCGTTTCCTCGTGCTCTACG
GTATCGCCGCCCCGGACTCTCAACGCATCGCTTTTTACCGCCTGTTGGACGAATTCTTCTGATCAGGTGG
ATCCTAGATAACCTTTACCTTCATTCCCTGTAAATTGGTACCCTGCCACTTAACGTTACTGAAATCATCA
AACAGCTTGACGAATCTGGATATAAGATCGTTGGTGTCGATGTCAGCTCCGGAGTTGAGACAAATGGTGT
TCAGGATCTCGATAAGATACGTTCATTTGTCCAAGCAGCAAAGAGTGCCTTCTAGTGATTTAATAGCTCC
ATGTCAACAAGAATAAAACGCGTTTCGGGTTTACCTCTTCCAGATACAGCTCATCTGCAATGCATTAATG
CATTGGACCTCGCAACCCTAGTACGCCCTTCAGGCTCCGGCGAAGCAGAAGAATAGCTTAGCAGAGTCTA
TTTTCATTTTCGGGAGACGAGATCAAGCAGATCAACGGTCGTCAAGCGACCTACGAGACTGAGGAATCCG
CTCTTGGCTCCACGCGACTATATATTTGTCTCTAATTGTACTTTGACATGCTCCTCTTCTTTACTCTGAT
AGCTTGACTATGAAAATTCCGTCACCAGCCCCTGGGTTCGCAAAGATAATTGCACTGTTTCTTCCTTGAA
CTGGTACCGTTAGTATGGCCCAGCCCTCATTCCCTCTGGTTTCAAACAACAGCCTCGTCTCTGAGTTGTC
ATTCTGCACTTCTGCCGGTTTCCATGACCCGACGACAGAACACGATAAGTGGCTTGGTTTTTATCCTATA
TGGATTCATCACGAACCTCATCCTTGCTCTATCTTCATCTGATTTCAATATGAGTGTCGGATAACTAGGT
GGGACATTGAGAGACACTGCAGTCGAGTGATTACTAGCATGTCTGTCTGCACAGTTATTGTGGTTACAGT
ACAGGCTTTCAATGAGCAGGGCAACGGGTTTGATGAACCGTGACTTTTACAACCATGCCATGCAATACCT
GGACACTGAAGACCTGCTCAACTACTCATCACGACTCACAATGATTAGGCATTGAAGTTGCCACATAGCA
CAAAACGATAGCCCTTGCATCTACGCGCTCCCTTGCTAGATGGCTGGATATCACCCTGTAAATACCCGTA
GTCTGAAGCCGATATTCATAAGTGGCTTGCAAGTCAACTGACGCCATCCCAGGTTTGCGTGATCAACCGA
TATCACAACGAGAAAACCCCATATCTGTCAAAGACCAATCATTTGACATCAAATTTGTCAAGTAACACTA
CGGGCCAATTTTGGCTCATGAGGTCTTCTTCCTGGGGAAAATTTCCAAGGACAGGAATAAGGCACCGATC
GCATAGTCTTGAGCGTTCCCATAATCTCACTATCGCAGCTTGGAGATCACATTTCAGCTGATCCAACACA
GCGAATGCAGAGTCTTGGCAACATGCCCAACGATTCAACTGCTGATACGGATATATTAGACCAATTCAGA
ATGGCCATGCAGCTCCATGATTAAAGGAGACCTCATCTTTCTAGAAGATCTCCTACAATATTCTCAGCTG
CCATGGAAAATCGATGTTCTTCTTTTATTCTCTCAAGATTTTCAGGCTGTATATTAAAACTTATATTAAG
AACTATGCTAACCACCTCATCAGGAACCGTTGTAGGTGGCGTGGGTTTTCTTGGCAATCGACTCTCATGA
AAACTACGAGCTAAATATTCAATATGTTCCTCTTGACCAACTTTATTCTGCATTTTTTTTGAACGAGGTT
TAGAGCAAGCTTCAGGAAACTGAGACAGGAATTTTATTAAAAATTTAAATTTTGAAGAAAGTTCAGGGTT
AATAGCATCCATTTTTTGCTTTGCAAGTTCCTCAGCATTCTTAACAAAAGACGTCTCTTTTGACATGTTT
AAAGTTTAAACCTCCTGTGTGAAATTATTATCCGCTCATAATTCCACACATTATACGAGCCGGAAGCATA
AAGTGTAAAGCCTGGGGTGCCTAATGAGTGAGCTAACTCACATTAATTGCGTTGCGCTCACTGCCAATTG
CTTTCCAGTCGGGAAACCTGTCGTGCCAGCTGCATTAATGAATCGGCCAACGCGCGGGGAGAGGCGGTTT
GCGTATTGGGCGCTCTTCCGCTTCCTCGCTCACTGACTCGCTGCGCTCGGTCGTTCGGCTGCGGCGAGCG
GTATCAGCTCACTCAAAGGCGGTAATACGGTTATCCACAGAATCAGGGGATAACGCAGGAAAGAACATGT
GAGCAAAAGGCCAGCAAAAGGCCAGGAACCGTAAAAAGGCCGCGTTGCTGGCGTTTTTCCATAGGCTCCG
CCCCCCTGACGAGCATCACAAAAATCGACGCTCAAGTCAGAGGTGGCGAAACCCGACAGGACTATAAAGA
TACCAGGCGTTTCCCCCTGGAAGCTCCCTCGTGCGCTCTCCTGTTCCGACCCTGCCGCTTACCGGATACC
TGTCCGCCTTTCTCCCTTCGGGAAGCGTGGCGCTTTCTCATAGCTCACGCTGTAGGTATCTCAGTTCGGT
GTAGGTCGTTCGCTCCAAGCTGGGCTGTGTGCACGAACCCCCCGTTCAGCCCGACCGCTGCGCCTTATCC
GGTAACTATCGTCTTGAGTCCAACCCGGTAAGACACGACTTATCGCCACTGGCAGCAGCCACTGGTAACA
GGATTAGCAGAGCGAGGTATGTAGGCGGTGCTACAGAGTTCTTGAAGTGGTGGCCTAACTACGGCTACAC
TAGAAGAACAGTATTTGGTATCTGCGCTCTGCTGAAGCCAGTTACCTTCGGAAAAAGAGTTGGTAGCTCT
TGATCCGGCAAACAAACCACCGCTGGTAGCGGTGGTTTTTTTGTTTGCAAGCAGCAGATTACGCGCAGAA
AAAAAGGATCTCAAGAAGATCCTTTGATCTTTTCTACGGGGTCTGACGCTCAGTGGAACGAAAACTCACG
TTAAGGGATTTTGGTCATGAGATTATCAAAAAGGATCTTCACCTAGATCCTTTTAAATTAAAAATGAAGT
TTTAAATCAATCTAAAGTATATATGAGTAAACTTGGTCTGACAGTTACCAATGCTTAATCAGTGAGGCAC
CTATCTCAGCGATCTGTCTATTTCGTTCATCCATAGTTGCCTGACTCCCCGTCGTGTAGATAACTACGAT
ACGGGAGGGCTTACCATCTGGCCCCAGTGCTGCAATGATACCGCGAGACCCACGCTCACCGGCTCCAGAT
TTATCAGCAATAAACCAGCCAGCCGGAAGGGCCGAGCGCAGAAGTGGTCCTGCAACTTTATCCGCCTCCA
TCCAGTCTATTAATTGTTGCCGGGAAGCTAGAGTAAGTAGTTCGCCAGTTAATAGTTTGCGCAACGTTGT
TGCCATTGCTACAGGCATCGTGGTGTCACGCTCGTCGTTTGGTATGGCTTCATTCAGCTCCGGTTCCCAA
CGATCAAGGCGAGTTACATGATCCCCCATGTTGTGCAAAAAAGCGGTTAGCTCCTTCGGTCCTCCGATCG
TTGTCAGAAGTAAGTTGGCCGCAGTGTTATCACTCATGGTTATGGCAGCACTGCATAATTCTCTTACTGT
CATGCCATCCGTAAGATGCTTTTCTGTGACTGGTGAGTACTCAACCAAGTCATTCTGAGAATAGTGTATG
CGGCGACCGAGTTGCTCTTGCCCGGCGTCAATACGGGATAATACCGCGCCACATAGCAGAACTTTAAAAG
TGCTCATCATTGGAAAACGTTCTTCGGGGCGAAAACTCTCAAGGATCTTACCGCTGTTGAGATCCAGTTC
GATGTAACCCACTCGTGCACCCAACTGATCTTCAGCATCTTTTACTTTCACCAGCGTTTCTGGGTGAGCA
AAAACAGGAAGGCAAAATGCCGCAAAAAAGGGAATAAGGGCGACACGGAAATGTTGAATACTCATACTCT
TCCTTTTTCAATATTATTGAAGCATTTATCAGGGTTATTGTCTCATGAGCGGATACATATTTGAATGTAT
TTAGAAAAATAAACAAATAGGGGTTCCGCGCACATTTCCCCGAAAAGTGCCACCTGACGTCTAAGAAACC
ATTATTATCATGACATTAACCTATAAAAATAGGCGTATCACGAGGCC
