>Addgene plasmid #213468 | pJET-LB-geneticin | depositor partial sequence | sequence record 416355 | pJET-LB-geneticin sequence 5100 bps
GCCCCTGCAGCCGAATTATATTATTTTTGCCAAATAATTTTTAACAAAAGCTCTGAAGTCTTCTTCATTT
AAATTCTTAGATGATACTTCATCTGGAAAATTGTCCCAATTAGTAGCATCACGCTGTGAGTAAGTTCTAA
ACCATTTTTTTATTGTTGTATTATCTCTAATCTTACTACTCGATGAGTTTTCGGTATTATCTCTATTTTT
AACTTGGAGCAGGTTCCATTCATTGTTTTTTTCATCATAGTGAATAAAATCAACTGCTTTAACACTTGTG
CCTGAACACCATATCCATCCGGCGTAATACGACTCACTATAGGGAGAGCGGCCGCCAGATCTTCCGGATG
GCTCGAGTTTTTCAGCAAGATATATCTCGAGGTCTCCTTTAATCATGGAGCTGCATGGCCATTCTGAATT
GGTCTAATATATCCGTATCAGCAGTTGAATCGTTGGGCATGTTGCCAAGACTCTGCATTCGCTGTGTTGG
ATCAGCTGAAATGTGATCTCCAAGCTGCGATAGTGAGATTATGGGAACGCTCAAGACTATGCGATCGGTG
CCTTATTCCTGTCCTTGGAAATTTTCCCCAGGAAGAAGACCTCATGAGCCAAAATTGGCCCGTAGTGTTA
CTTGACAAATTTGATGTCAAATGATTGGTCTTTGACAGATATGGGGTTTTCTCGTTGTGATATCGGTTGA
TCACGCAAACCTGGGATGGCGTCAGTTGACTTGCAAGCCACTTATGAATATCGGCTTCAGACTACGGGTA
TTTACAGGGTGATATCCAGCCATCTAGCAAGGGAGCGCGTAGATGCAAGGGCTATCGTTTTGTGCTATGT
GGCAACTTCAATGCCTAATCATTGTGAGTCGTGATGAGTAGTTGAGCAGGTCTTCAGTGTCCAGGTATTG
CATGGCATGGTTGTAAAAGTCACGGTTCATCAAACCCGTTGCCCTGCTCATTGAAAGCCTGTACTGTAAC
CACAATAACTGTGCAGACAGACATGCTAGTAATCACTCGACTGCAGTGTCTCTCAATGTCCCACCTAGTT
ATCCGACACTCATATTGAAATCAGATGAAGATAGAGCAAGGATGAGGTTCGTGATGAATCCATATAGGAT
AAAAACCAAGCCACTTATCGTGTTCTGTCGTCGGGTCATGGAAACCGGCAGAAGTGCAGAATGACAACTC
AGAGACGAGGCTGTTGTTTGAAACCAGAGGGAATGAGGGCTGGGCCATACTAACGGTACCAGTTCAAGGA
AGAAACAGTGCAATTATCTTTGCGAACCCAGGGGCTGGTGACGGAATTTTCATAGTCAAGCTATCAGAGT
AAAGAAGAGGAGCATGTCAAAGTACAATTAGAGACAAATATATAGTCGCGTGGAGCCAAGAGCGGATTCC
TCAGTCTCGTAGGTCGCTTGACGACCGTTGATCTGCTTGATCTCGTCTCCCGAAAATGAAAATAGACTCT
GCTAAGCTATTCTTCTGCTTCGCCGGAGCCTGAAGGGCGTACTAGGGTTGCGAGGTCCAATGCATTAATG
CATTGCAGATGAGCTGTATCTGGAAGAGGTAAACCCGAAACGCGTTTTATTCTTGTTGACATGGAGCTAT
TAAATCACTAGAAGGCACTCTTTGCTGCTTGGACAAATGAACGTATCTTATCGAGATCCTGAACACCATT
TGTCTCAACTCCGGAGCTGACATCGACACCAACGATCTTATATCCAGATTCGTCAAGCTGTTTGATGATT
TCAGTAACGTTAAGTGGCAGGGTACCAATTTACAGGGAATGAAGGTAAAGGTTATCTAGGATCCACCTGA
TCAGAAGAATTCGTCCAACAGGCGGTAAAAAGCGATGCGTTGAGAGTCCGGGGCGGCGATACCGTAGAGC
ACGAGGAAACGATCGGCCCACTCACCGCCGAGCTCCTCAGCGATATCGCGCGTTGCGAGTGCGATGTCCT
GGTAGCGATCCGCTACGCCAAGACGACCGCAATCGATGAAACCTGAGAAGCGACCGTTCTCGACCATGAT
GTTGGGAAGGCATGCATCGCCGTGCGTGACGACCAGATCCTCACCGTCTGGCATGCGGGCCTTCAGACGT
GCAAAGAGTTCGGCGGGCGCCAAGCCCTGGTGTTCCTCGTCGAGATCATCCTGGTCCACAAGACCTGCCT
CCATACGTGTTCGAGCGCGTTCGATGCGATGCTTCGCCTGGTGATCAAACGGGCACGTGGCCGGATCAAG
GGTGTGAAGGCGACGCATCGCGTCGGCCATAATCGAGACTTTTTCTGCCGGGGCGAGATGCGAAGACAGC
AGGTCTTGACCCGGAACCTCTCCCAGGAGGAGCCAATCACGGCCAGCCTCTGTGACCACGTCGAGGACCG
CAGCACACGGCACACCCGTTGTTGCCAACCAGGAGAGGCGGGCTGCCTCATCCTGCAACTCGTTCAGGGC
GCCGGAGAGGTCTGTCTTAACGAACAGGACTGGTCGGCTCGAGATATATCTTTCTAGAAGATCTCCTACA
ATATTCTCAGCTGCCATGGAAAATCGATGTTCTTCTTTTATTCTCTCAAGATTTTCAGGCTGTATATTAA
AACTTATATTAAGAACTATGCTAACCACCTCATCAGGAACCGTTGTAGGTGGCGTGGGTTTTCTTGGCAA
TCGACTCTCATGAAAACTACGAGCTAAATATTCAATATGTTCCTCTTGACCAACTTTATTCTGCATTTTT
TTTGAACGAGGTTTAGAGCAAGCTTCAGGAAACTGAGACAGGAATTTTATTAAAAATTTAAATTTTGAAG
AAAGTTCAGGGTTAATAGCATCCATTTTTTGCTTTGCAAGTTCCTCAGCATTCTTAACAAAAGACGTCTC
TTTTGACATGTTTAAAGTTTAAACCTCCTGTGTGAAATTATTATCCGCTCATAATTCCACACATTATACG
AGCCGGAAGCATAAAGTGTAAAGCCTGGGGTGCCTAATGAGTGAGCTAACTCACATTAATTGCGTTGCGC
TCACTGCCAATTGCTTTCCAGTCGGGAAACCTGTCGTGCCAGCTGCATTAATGAATCGGCCAACGCGCGG
GGAGAGGCGGTTTGCGTATTGGGCGCTCTTCCGCTTCCTCGCTCACTGACTCGCTGCGCTCGGTCGTTCG
GCTGCGGCGAGCGGTATCAGCTCACTCAAAGGCGGTAATACGGTTATCCACAGAATCAGGGGATAACGCA
GGAAAGAACATGTGAGCAAAAGGCCAGCAAAAGGCCAGGAACCGTAAAAAGGCCGCGTTGCTGGCGTTTT
TCCATAGGCTCCGCCCCCCTGACGAGCATCACAAAAATCGACGCTCAAGTCAGAGGTGGCGAAACCCGAC
AGGACTATAAAGATACCAGGCGTTTCCCCCTGGAAGCTCCCTCGTGCGCTCTCCTGTTCCGACCCTGCCG
CTTACCGGATACCTGTCCGCCTTTCTCCCTTCGGGAAGCGTGGCGCTTTCTCATAGCTCACGCTGTAGGT
ATCTCAGTTCGGTGTAGGTCGTTCGCTCCAAGCTGGGCTGTGTGCACGAACCCCCCGTTCAGCCCGACCG
CTGCGCCTTATCCGGTAACTATCGTCTTGAGTCCAACCCGGTAAGACACGACTTATCGCCACTGGCAGCA
GCCACTGGTAACAGGATTAGCAGAGCGAGGTATGTAGGCGGTGCTACAGAGTTCTTGAAGTGGTGGCCTA
ACTACGGCTACACTAGAAGGACAGTATTTGGTATCTGCGCTCTGCTGAAGCCAGTTACCTTCGGAAAAAG
AGTTGGTAGCTCTTGATCCGGCAAACAAACCACCGCTGGTAGCGGTGGTTTTTTTGTTTGCAAGCAGCAG
ATTACGCGCAGAAAAAAAGGATCTCAAGAAGATCCTTTGATCTTTTCTACGGGGTCTGACGCTCAGTGGA
ACGAAAACTCACGTTAAGGGATTTTGGTCATGAGATTATCAAAAAGGATCTTCACCTAGATCCTTTTAAA
TTAAAAATGAAGTTTTAAATCAATCTAAAGTATATATGAGTAAACTTGGTCTGACAGTTACCAATGCTTA
ATCAGTGAGGCACCTATCTCAGCGATCTGTCTATTTCGTTCATCCATAGTTGCCTGACTCCCCGTCGTGT
AGATAACTACGATACGGGAGGGCTTACCATCTGGCCCCAGTGCTGCAATGATACCGCGAGACCCACGCTC
ACCGGCTCCAGATTTATCAGCAATAAACCAGCCAGCCGGAAGGGCCGAGCGCAGAAGTGGTCCTGCAACT
TTATCCGCCTCCATCCAGTCTATTAATTGTTGCCGGGAAGCTAGAGTAAGTAGTTCGCCAGTTAATAGTT
TGCGCAACGTTGTTGCCATTGCTACAGGCATCGTGGTGTCACGCTCGTCGTTTGGTATGGCTTCATTCAG
CTCCGGTTCCCAACGATCAAGGCGAGTTACATGATCCCCCATGTTGTGCAAAAAAGCGGTTAGCTCCTTC
GGTCCTCCGATCGTTGTCAGAAGTAAGTTGGCCGCAGTGTTATCACTCATGGTTATGGCAGCACTGCATA
ATTCTCTTACTGTCATGCCATCCGTAAGATGCTTTTCTGTGACTGGTGAGTACTCAACCAAGTCATTCTG
AGAATAGTGTATGCGGCGACCGAGTTGCTCTTGCCCGGCGTCAATACGGGATAATACCGCGCCACATAGC
AGAACTTTAAAAGTGCTCATCATTGGAAAACGTTCTTCGGGGCGAAAACTCTCAAGGATCTTACCGCTGT
TGAGATCCAGTTCGATGTAACCCACTCGTGCACCCAACTGATCTTCAGCATCTTTTACTTTCACCAGCGT
TTCTGGGTGAGCAAAAACAGGAAGGCAAAATGCCGCAAAAAAGGGAATAAGGGCGACACGGAAATGTTGA
ATACTCATACTCTTCCTTTTTCAATATTATTGAAGCATTTATCAGGGTTATTGTCTCATGAGCGGATACA
TATTTGAATGTATTTAGAAAAATAAACAAATAGGGGTTCCGCGCACATTTCCCCGAAAAGTGCCACCTGA
CGTCTAAGAAACCATTATTATCATGACATTAACCTATAAAAATAGGCGTATCACGAGGCC
